Addgene plasmid #145019: TFORF3543
Purpose: Lentiviral vector for overexpressing transcription factor ORFs with unique 24-bp barcodes. Barcodes facilitate identification of transcription factors in pooled screens.
Depositing lab: Feng Zhang. Depositing organization: Broad Institute. Publication: A transcription factor atlas of directed differentiation. Joung J, Ma S, Tay T, Geiger-Schuller KR, Kirchgatterer PC, Verdine VK, Guo B, Arias-Garcia MA, Allen WE, Singh A, Kuksenko O, Abudayyeh OO, Gootenberg JS, Fu Z, Macrae RK, Buenrostro JD, Regev A, Zhang F. Cell. 2023 Jan 5;186(1):209-229.e26. doi: 10.1016/j.cell.2022.11.026. PubMed 36608654.
Backbone
  Vector backbone: pLX_TRC317
  Backbone manufacturer: Broad Institute Genetic Perturbation Platform
  Backbone size w/o insert (bp): 8264
  Vector type: Mammalian Expression, Lentiviral
  Selectable markers: Puromycin
Growth in bacteria
  Bacterial resistance: Ampicillin, 100 μg/mL
  Growth temperature: 37°C
  Growth strain: NEB Stable
  Copy number: High Copy
Gene/Insert
  Gene/Insert name: CSDC2
  Species: H. sapiens (human)
  Insert size (bp): 665
  Entrez Gene: CSDC2 (a.k.a. PIPPIN, dJ347H13.2)
  Promoter: EF1a
  Tag / fusion protein: V5 (C terminal on insert)
  Cloning method: Gateway Cloning
  Sequencing primers: 5′ GGGTGGAGACTGAAGTTAGGCCAG; 3′ CACATAGCGTAAAAGGAGCAACATAG
Resource information
  A portion of this plasmid was derived from a plasmid made by: Broad Institute Genetic Perturbation Platform
Terms and licenses: Academic/Nonprofit Terms; Industry Terms: Not Available to Industry
Depositor comments: NM_014460.3 Please test multiple small colonies in case of plasmid recombination. To make this collection available in a timely manner, a portion of this collection was not fully sequenced by Addgene. If an Addgene verified full plasmid sequence is not available, please contact us prior to placing an order to request the full sequence.
How to cite: TFORF3543 was a gift from Feng Zhang (Addgene plasmid # 145019 ; http://n2t.net/addgene:145019 ; RRID:Addgene_145019)
