[The description below was written by a language model from this plasmid's Addgene catalogue record and pLannotate feature annotations shown in this document.]
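Description:
TFORF3543 is a third-generation-style, self-inactivating lentiviral expression plasmid built on the pLX_TRC317 backbone from the Broad Institute Genetic Perturbation Platform. It belongs to a barcoded library of human transcription factor open reading frames. In bacteria it is maintained by a high-copy ColE1/pUC-type origin with ampicillin resistance (AmpR), and an f1 origin is also present. The depositor notes that the plasmid can recombine. The viral portion begins with an RSV promoter driving a truncated HIV-1 5' LTR, so genomic RNA is transcribed in packaging cells independently of Tat. This is followed by the Ψ packaging signal with a gag fragment, the Rev response element for nuclear export of the unspliced genome, a cPPT/CTS, and a ΔU3 3' LTR that inactivates LTR promoter activity after integration. An SV40 poly(A) signal lies downstream.

Within the provirus, an SV40 early promoter drives the puromycin N-acetyltransferase gene for selection of transduced mammalian cells. A separate EF-1α promoter drives the payload, human CSDC2 (also called PIPPIN), a cold-shock-domain RNA-binding factor, corresponding to the reference transcript cited by the depositor. The ORF was inserted by Gateway cloning and is flanked by attB1 and attB2 sites, reading through into a C-terminal V5 epitope tag for detection. A WPRE follows to enhance transcript stability and expression. The record states that each library member carries a unique 24-bp barcode, though this is not annotated in the feature table. The short U6 promoter fragment annotated between V5 and WPRE may simply be backbone-derived sequence. The construct is intended for CSDC2 overexpression, alone or in pooled screens where barcodes identify the transcription factor, such as directed-differentiation studies.
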