Features (pLannotate 1.2.2; 34 found; start..end, strand, type, name):
      5..231     +  promoter       RSV promoter: Rous sarcoma virus enhancer/promoter
    232..412     +  LTR            5' LTR (truncated): truncated 5' long terminal repeat (LTR) from HIV-1
    459..584     +  misc_feature   HIV-1 Ψ: packaging signal of human immunodeficiency virus type 1
    568..931     +  CDS            HIV-1 gag (fragment): gag protein from human immunodeficiency virus 1; gag
   1077..1310    +  misc_feature   RRE: The Rev response element (RRE) of HIV-1 allows for Rev-dependent mRNA export from the nucleus to the cytoplasm.
   1687..1713    +  CDS            Rev (fragment): human immunodeficiency virus 1 (HIV-1) Rev protein; rev; enhances nuclear export of unspliced and incompletely spliced viral mRNAs
   1720..1743    +  promoter       SV40 promoter (fragment): SV40 early promoter
   1744..1815    +  promoter       SV40 promoter (fragment): SV40 enhancer and early promoter
   1839..1974    +  rep_origin     SV40 ori: SV40 origin of replication
   2020..2616    +  CDS            PuroR (fragment): puromycin N-acetyltransferase; pac from Streptomyces; confers resistance to puromycin
   2665..2782    +  misc_feature   cPPT/CTS: central polypurine tract and central termination sequence of HIV-1
   2847..2913    +  CDS            small t antigen (fragment): SV40 (simian virus 40) small t antigen
   2920..4098    +  promoter       EF-1α promoter: strong constitutive promoter for human elongation factor EF-1α
   4119..4136    +  protein_bind   attB1 (fragment): mutant version of attB; core recombination site for the Gateway® BP reaction BP Clonase™
   4142..4600    +  CDS            CSDC2: CSDC2_HUMAN - Also known as PIPPIN. Experimental evidence at protein level: Swiss-Prot protein existence level 1. RNA-binding factor which binds specifically to the very 3'- UTR ends of both histone H1 and H3.3 mRNAs, encompassing the polyadenylation signal. Might play a central role in the negative regulation of histone variant synthesis in the developing brain (By similarity). From Homo sapiens (Human).
   4602..4626    -  protein_bind   attB2: mutant version of attB; recombination site for the Gateway® BP reaction BP Clonase™
   4634..4675    +  CDS            V5 tag: epitope tag from simian virus 5
   4691..4744    +  promoter       U6 promoter (fragment): RNA polymerase III promoter for human U6 snRNA
   4786..5374    +  misc_feature   WPRE: woodchuck hepatitis virus posttranscriptional regulatory element
   5425..5444    +  misc_feature   cPPT/CTS (fragment): central polypurine tract and central termination sequence of HIV-1
   5446..5679    +  LTR            3' LTR (ΔU3): self-inactivating 3' long terminal repeat (LTR) from HIV-1
   5757..5878    +  polyA_signal   SV40 poly(A) signal: SV40 polyadenylation signal
   5918..6053    +  rep_origin     SV40 ori: SV40 origin of replication
   6074..6092    -  promoter       T7 promoter: promoter for bacteriophage T7 RNA polymerase
   6100..6255    +  CDS            lacZα (fragment): LacZα fragment of β-galactosidase; lacZ fragment
   6260..6688    +  rep_origin     f1 ori (sequence partly withheld): f1 bacteriophage origin of replication; arrow indicates direction of (+) strand synthesis
   6741..6845    +  promoter       AmpR promoter: bla
   6846..7706    +  CDS            AmpR: β-lactamase; bla; confers resistance to ampicillin, carbenicillin, and related antibiotics
   7877..8465    +  rep_origin     ori: high-copy-number ColE1/pMB1/pBR322/pUC origin of replication
   8648..8740    +  CDS            lacI (fragment): lac repressor; lacI; The lac repressor binds to the lac operator to inhibit transcription in E. coli. This inhibition can be relieved by adding lactose or isopropyl-β-D-thiogalactopyranoside (IPTG).
   8753..8774    +  protein_bind   CAP binding site: CAP binding activates transcription in the presence of cAMP. E. coli catabolite activator protein
   8789..8819    +  promoter       lac promoter: promoter for the E. coli lac operon
   8827..8843    +  protein_bind   lac operator: The lac repressor binds to the lac operator to inhibit transcription in E. coli. This inhibition can be relieved by adding lactose or isopropyl-β-D-thiogalactopyranoside (IPTG). lac repressor encoded by lacI
   8888..8906    +  promoter       T3 promoter: promoter for bacteriophage T3 RNA polymerase
>Addgene plasmid #145019 | TFORF3543 | depositor full sequence | sequence record 287171 | Full Sequence
TTAATGTAGTCTTATGCAATACTCTTGTAGTCTTGCAACATGGTAACGATGAGTTAGCAACATGCCTTAC
AAGGAGAGAAAAAGCACCGTGCATGCCGATTGGTGGAAGTAAGGTGGTACGATCGTGCCTTATTAGGAAG
GCAACAGACGGGTCTGACATGGATTGGACGAACCACTGAATTGCCGCATTGCAGAGATATTGTATTTAAG
TGCCTAGCTCGATACATAAACGGGTCTCTCTGGTTAGACCAGATCTGAGCCTGGGAGCTCTCTGGCTAAC
TAGGGAACCCACTGCTTAAGCCTCAATAAAGCTTGCCTTGAGTGCTTCAAGTAGTGTGTGCCCGTCTGTT
GTGTGACTCTGGTAACTAGAGATCCCTCAGACCCTTTTAGTCAGTGTGGAAAATCTCTAGCAGTGGCGCC
CGAACAGGGACTTGAAAGCGAAAGGGAAACCAGAGGAGCTCTCTCGACGCAGGACTCGGCTTGCTGAAGC
GCGCACGGCAAGAGGCGAGGGGCGGCGACTGGTGAGTACGCCAAAAATTTTGACTAGCGGAGGCTAGAAG
GAGAGAGATGGGTGCGAGAGCGTCAGTATTAAGCGGGGGAGAATTAGATCGCGATGGGAAAAAATTCGGT
TAAGGCCAGGGGGAAAGAAAAAATATAAATTAAAACATATAGTATGGGCAAGCAGGGAGCTAGAACGATT
CGCAGTTAATCCTGGCCTGTTAGAAACATCAGAAGGCTGTAGACAAATACTGGGACAGCTACAACCATCC
CTTCAGACAGGATCAGAAGAACTTAGATCATTATATAATACAGTAGCAACCCTCTATTGTGTGCATCAAA
GGATAGAGATAAAAGACACCAAGGAAGCTTTAGACAAGATAGAGGAAGAGCAAAACAAAAGTAAGACCAC
CGCACAGCAAGCGGCCGCTGATCTTCAGACCTGGAGGAGGAGATATGAGGGACAATTGGAGAAGTGAATT
ATATAAATATAAAGTAGTAAAAATTGAACCATTAGGAGTAGCACCCACCAAGGCAAAGAGAAGAGTGGTG
CAGAGAGAAAAAAGAGCAGTGGGAATAGGAGCTTTGTTCCTTGGGTTCTTGGGAGCAGCAGGAAGCACTA
TGGGCGCAGCGTCAATGACGCTGACGGTACAGGCCAGACAATTATTGTCTGGTATAGTGCAGCAGCAGAA
CAATTTGCTGAGGGCTATTGAGGCGCAACAGCATCTGTTGCAACTCACAGTCTGGGGCATCAAGCAGCTC
CAGGCAAGAATCCTGGCTGTGGAAAGATACCTAAAGGATCAACAGCTCCTGGGGATTTGGGGTTGCTCTG
GAAAACTCATTTGCACCACTGCTGTGCCTTGGAATGCTAGTTGGAGTAATAAATCTCTGGAACAGATTTG
GAATCACACGACCTGGATGGAGTGGGACAGAGAAATTAACAATTACACAAGCTTAATACACTCCTTAATT
GAAGAATCGCAAAACCAGCAAGAAAAGAATGAACAAGAATTATTGGAATTAGATAAATGGGCAAGTTTGT
GGAATTGGTTTAACATAACAAATTGGCTGTGGTATATAAAATTATTCATAATGATAGTAGGAGGCTTGGT
AGGTTTAAGAATAGTTTTTGCTGTACTTTCTATAGTGAATAGAGTTAGGCAGGGATATTCACCATTATCG
TTTCAGACCCACCTCCCAACCCCGAGGGGACCCATGCATTGCATCTCAATTAGTCAGCAACCAGGTGTGG
AAAGTCCCCAGGCTCCCCAGCAGGCAGAAGTATGCAAAGCATGCGTCTCAATTAGTCAGCAACCATAGTC
CCGCCCCTAACTCCGCCCATCCCGCCCCTAACTCCGCCCAGTTCCGCCCATTCTCCGCCCCATGGCTGAC
TAATTTTTTTTATTTATGCAGAGGCCGAGGCCGCCTCGGCCTCTGAGCTATTCCAGAAGTAGTGAGGAGG
CTTTTTTGGAGGCCTAGGCTTTTGCAAAAAGCTTTCTAGAGGTACCACCGGAGCTTACCATGACCGAGTA
CAAGCCCACGGTGCGCCTCGCCACCCGCGACGACGTCCCCAGGGCCGTACGCACCCTCGCCGCCGCGTTC
GCCGACTACCCCGCCACGCGCCACACCGTCGATCCGGACCGCCACATCGAGCGGGTCACCGAGCTGCAAG
AACTCTTCCTCACGCGCGTCGGGCTCGACATCGGCAAGGTGTGGGTCGCGGACGACGGCGCCGCCGTGGC
GGTCTGGACCACGCCGGAGAGCGTCGAAGCGGGGGCGGTGTTCGCCGAGATCGGCCCGCGCATGGCCGAG
TTGAGCGGTTCCCGGCTGGCCGCGCAGCAACAGATGGAAGGCCTCCTGGCGCCGCACCGGCCCAAGGAGC
CCGCGTGGTTCCTGGCCACCGTCGGCGTCTCGCCCGACCACCAGGGCAAGGGTCTGGGCAGCGCCGTCGT
GCTCCCCGGAGTGGAGGCGGCCGAGCGCGCCGGGGTGCCCGCCTTCCTGGAGACCTCCGCGCCCCGCAAC
CTCCCCTTCTACGAGCGGCTCGGCTTCACCGTCACCGCCGACGTCGAGGTGCCCGAAGGACCGCGCACCT
GGTGCATGACCCGCAAGCCCGGTGCCAGTTAACGAATTCTAGATCTTGAGACAAATGGCAGTATTCATCC
ACAATTTTAAAAGAAAAGGGGGGATTGGGGGGTACAGTGCAGGGGAAAGAATAGTAGACATAATAGCAAC
AGACATACAAACTAAAGAATTACAAAAACAAATTACAAAAATTCAAAATTTTCGGGTTTATTACAGGGAC
AGCAGAGATCCACTTTGGCGCCGGCTCGAGGCCTGCAGGTGCAAAGATGGATAAAGTTTTAAACAGAGAG
GAATCTTTGCAGCTAATGGACCTTCTAGGTCTTGAAAGGAGTGGGAATTGGCTCCGGTGCCCGTCAGTGG
GCAGAGCGCACATCGCCCACAGTCCCCGAGAAGTTGGGGGGAGGGGTCGGCAATTGAACCGGTGCCTAGA
GAAGGTGGCGCGGGGTAAACTGGGAAAGTGATGTCGTGTACTGGCTCCGCCTTTTTCCCGAGGGTGGGGG
AGAACCGTATATAAGTGCAGTAGTCGCCGTGAACGTTCTTTTTCGCAACGGGTTTGCCGCCAGAACACAG
GTAAGTGCCGTGTGTGGTTCCCGCGGGCCTGGCCTCTTTACGGGTTATGGCCCTTGCGTGCCTTGAATTA
CTTCCACCTGGCTGCAGTACGTGATTCTTGATCCCGAGCTTCGGGTTGGAAGTGGGTGGGAGAGTTCGAG
GCCTTGCGCTTAAGGAGCCCCTTCGCCTCGTGCTTGAGTTGAGGCCTGGCCTGGGCGCTGGGGCCGCCGC
GTGCGAATCTGGTGGCACCTTCGCGCCTGTCTCGCTGCTTTCGATAAGTCTCTAGCCATTTAAAATTTTT
GATGACCTGCTGCGACGCTTTTTTTCTGGCAAGATAGTCTTGTAAATGCGGGCCAAGATCTGCACACTGG
TATTTCGGTTTTTGGGGCCGCGGGCGGCGACGGGGCCCGTGCGTCCCAGCGCACATGTTCGGCGAGGCGG
GGCCTGCGAGCGCGGCCACCGAGAATCGGACGGGGGTAGTCTCAAGCTGGCCGGCCTGCTCTGGTGCCTG
GCCTCGCGCCGCCGTGTATCGCCCCGCCCTGGGCGGCAAGGCTGGCCCGGTCGGCACCAGTTGCGTGAGC
GGAAAGATGGCCGCTTCCCGGCCCTGCTGCAGGGAGCTCAAAATGGAGGACGCGGCGCTCGGGAGAGCGG
GCGGGTGAGTCACCCACACAAAGGAAAAGGGCCTTTCCGTCCTCAGCCGTCGCTTCATGTGACTCCACGG
AGTACCGGGCGCCGTCCAGGCACCTCGATTAGTTCTCGAGCTTTTGGAGTACGTCGTCTTTAGGTTGGGG
GGAGGGGTTTTATGCGATGGAGTTTCCCCACACTGAGTGGGTGGAGACTGAAGTTAGGCCAGCTTGGCAC
TTGATGTAATTCTCCTTGGAATTTGCCCTTTTTGAGTTTGGATCTTGGTTCATTCTCAAGCCTCAGACAG
TGGTTCAAAGTTTTTTTCTTCCATTTCAGGTGTCGTGAGGCTAGCATCGATTGATCAACAAGTTTGTACA
AAAAAGTTGGCATGACTTCAGAGTCGACGTCACCCCCAGTTGTGCCCCCGCTCCACTCCCCCAAGTCCCC
AGTCTGGCCCACCTTCCCCTTCCACAGGGAGGGCAGCAGGGTCTGGGAGCGGGGTGGTGTCCCACCTCGG
GACCTACCCAGCCCTCTGCCCACCAAGCGGACCAGGACCTATTCAGCGACAGCCCGGGCCTCAGCTGGCC
CCGTGTTCAAGGGCGTCTGTAAGCAGTTCTCACGCTCACAGGGCCATGGCTTCATCACCCCCGAGAACGG
GTCCGAGGACATCTTCGTACATGTGTCTGACATCGAGGGGGAGTACGTGCCAGTGGAGGGCGACGAGGTG
ACCTACAAGATGTGCCCTATCCCTCCCAAGAACCAGAAGTTCCAGGCCGTGGAGGTGGTGCTCACTCAGC
TGGCCCCCCACACTCCCCACGAGACGTGGTCTGGCCAGGTCGTGGGCTCCTACCCAACTTTCTTGTACAA
AGTGGTTGATATCGGTAAGCCTATCCCTAACCCTCTCCTCGGTCTCGATTCTACGTAGTAATGAACTAGT
CCGTAACTTGAAAGTATTTCGATTTCTTGGCTTTATATATCTTGTGGAAAGGACGACCCAATACTACGTT
TTATTGCGATACGCGTTAAGTCGACAATCAACCTCTGGATTACAAAATTTGTGAAAGATTGACTGGTATT
CTTAACTATGTTGCTCCTTTTACGCTATGTGGATACGCTGCTTTAATGCCTTTGTATCATGCTATTGCTT
CCCGTATGGCTTTCATTTTCTCCTCCTTGTATAAATCCTGGTTGCTGTCTCTTTATGAGGAGTTGTGGCC
CGTTGTCAGGCAACGTGGCGTGGTGTGCACTGTGTTTGCTGACGCAACCCCCACTGGTTGGGGCATTGCC
ACCACCTGTCAGCTCCTTTCCGGGACTTTCGCTTTCCCCCTCCCTATTGCCACGGCGGAACTCATCGCCG
CCTGCCTTGCCCGCTGCTGGACAGGGGCTCGGCTGTTGGGCACTGACAATTCCGTGGTGTTGTCGGGGAA
ATCATCGTCCTTTCCTTGGCTGCTCGCCTGTGTTGCCACCTGGATTCTGCGCGGGACGTCCTTCTGCTAC
GTCCCTTCGGCCCTCAATCCAGCGGACCTTCCTTCCCGCGGCCTGCTGCCGGCTCTGCGGCCTCTTCCGC
GTCTTCGCCTTCGCCCTCAGACGAGTCGGATCTCCCTTTGGGCCGCCTCCCCGCGTCGACTTTAAGACCA
ATGACTTACAAGGCAGCTGTAGATCTTAGCCACTTTTTAAAAGAAAAGGGGGGACTGGAAGGGCTAATTC
ACTCCCAACGAAGACAAGATCTGCTTTTTGCTTGTACTGGGTCTCTCTGGTTAGACCAGATCTGAGCCTG
GGAGCTCTCTGGCTAACTAGGGAACCCACTGCTTAAGCCTCAATAAAGCTTGCCTTGAGTGCTTCAAGTA
GTGTGTGCCCGTCTGTTGTGTGACTCTGGTAACTAGAGATCCCTCAGACCCTTTTAGTCAGTGTGGAAAA
TCTCTAGCAGTACGTATAGTAGTTCATGTCATCTTATTATTCAGTATTTATAACTTGCAAAGAAATGAAT
ATCAGAGAGTGAGAGGAACTTGTTTATTGCAGCTTATAATGGTTACAAATAAAGCAATAGCATCACAAAT
TTCACAAATAAAGCATTTTTTTCACTGCATTCTAGTTGTGGTTTGTCCAAACTCATCAATGTATCTTATC
ATGTCTGGCTCTAGCTATCCCGCCCCTAACTCCGCCCATCCCGCCCCTAACTCCGCCCAGTTCCGCCCAT
TCTCCGCCCCATGGCTGACTAATTTTTTTTATTTATGCAGAGGCCGAGGCCGCCTCGGCCTCTGAGCTAT
TCCAGAAGTAGTGAGGAGGCTTTTTTGGAGGCCTAGGGACGTACCCAATTCGCCCTATAGTGAGTCGTAT
TACGCGCGCTCACTGGCCGTCGTTTTACAACGTCGTGACTGGGAAAACCCTGGCGTTACCCAACTTAATC
GCCTTGCAGCACATCCCCCTTTCGCCAGCTGGCGTAATAGCGAAGAGGCCCGCACCGATCGCCCTTCCCA
ACAGTTGCGCAGCCTGAATGGCGAATGGG
[124 nt withheld, positions 6260-6383]
C
[91 nt withheld, positions 6385-6475]
A
[49 nt withheld, positions 6477-6525]
CCTTTGACGTTGGAGTCCACGTTCTTT
[37 nt withheld, positions 6553-6589]
ACCCTATCTCGGTCTATTCTTTTGATTTATAAGGGATTTTGCCGATTTCGGCCTATTGGTTAAAAAATGA
GCTGATTTAACAAAAATTTAACGCGAATTTTAACAAAATATTAACGCTTACAATTTAGGTGGCACTTTTC
GGGGAAATGTGCGCGGAACCCCTATTTGTTTATTTTTCTAAATACATTCAAATATGTATCCGCTCATGAG
ACAATAACCCTGATAAATGCTTCAATAATATTGAAAAAGGAAGAGTATGAGTATTCAACATTTCCGTGTC
GCCCTTATTCCCTTTTTTGCGGCATTTTGCCTTCCTGTTTTTGCTCACCCAGAAACGCTGGTGAAAGTAA
AAGATGCTGAAGATCAGTTGGGTGCACGAGTGGGTTACATCGAACTGGATCTCAACAGCGGTAAGATCCT
TGAGAGTTTTCGCCCCGAAGAACGTTTTCCAATGATGAGCACTTTTAAAGTTCTGCTATGTGGCGCGGTA
TTATCCCGTATTGACGCCGGGCAAGAGCAACTCGGTCGCCGCATACACTATTCTCAGAATGACTTGGTTG
AGTACTCACCAGTCACAGAAAAGCATCTTACGGATGGCATGACAGTAAGAGAATTATGCAGTGCTGCCAT
AACCATGAGTGATAACACTGCGGCCAACTTACTTCTGACAACGATCGGAGGACCGAAGGAGCTAACCGCT
TTTTTGCACAACATGGGGGATCATGTAACTCGCCTTGATCGTTGGGAACCGGAGCTGAATGAAGCCATAC
CAAACGACGAGCGTGACACCACGATGCCTGTAGCAATGGCAACAACGTTGCGCAAACTATTAACTGGCGA
ACTACTTACTCTAGCTTCCCGGCAACAATTAATAGACTGGATGGAGGCGGATAAAGTTGCAGGACCACTT
CTGCGCTCGGCCCTTCCGGCTGGCTGGTTTATTGCTGATAAATCTGGAGCCGGTGAGCGTGGGTCTCGCG
GTATCATTGCAGCACTGGGGCCAGATGGTAAGCCCTCCCGTATCGTAGTTATCTACACGACGGGGAGTCA
GGCAACTATGGATGAACGAAATAGACAGATCGCTGAGATAGGTGCCTCACTGATTAAGCATTGGTAACTG
TCAGACCAAGTTTACTCATATATACTTTAGATTGATTTAAAACTTCATTTTTAATTTAAAAGGATCTAGG
TGAAGATCCTTTTTGATAATCTCATGACCAAAATCCCTTAACGTGAGTTTTCGTTCCACTGAGCGTCAGA
CCCCGTAGAAAAGATCAAAGGATCTTCTTGAGATCCTTTTTTTCTGCGCGTAATCTGCTGCTTGCAAACA
AAAAAACCACCGCTACCAGCGGTGGTTTGTTTGCCGGATCAAGAGCTACCAACTCTTTTTCCGAAGGTAA
CTGGCTTCAGCAGAGCGCAGATACCAAATACTGTTCTTCTAGTGTAGCCGTAGTTAGGCCACCACTTCAA
GAACTCTGTAGCACCGCCTACATACCTCGCTCTGCTAATCCTGTTACCAGTGGCTGCTGCCAGTGGCGAT
AAGTCGTGTCTTACCGGGTTGGACTCAAGACGATAGTTACCGGATAAGGCGCAGCGGTCGGGCTGAACGG
GGGGTTCGTGCACACAGCCCAGCTTGGAGCGAACGACCTACACCGAACTGAGATACCTACAGCGTGAGCT
ATGAGAAAGCGCCACGCTTCCCGAAGGGAGAAAGGCGGACAGGTATCCGGTAAGCGGCAGGGTCGGAACA
GGAGAGCGCACGAGGGAGCTTCCAGGGGGAAACGCCTGGTATCTTTATAGTCCTGTCGGGTTTCGCCACC
TCTGACTTGAGCGTCGATTTTTGTGATGCTCGTCAGGGGGGCGGAGCCTATGGAAAAACGCCAGCAACGC
GGCCTTTTTACGGTTCCTGGCCTTTTGCTGGCCTTTTGCTCACATGTTCTTTCCTGCGTTATCCCCTGAT
TCTGTGGATAACCGTATTACCGCCTTTGAGTGAGCTGATACCGCTCGCCGCAGCCGAACGACCGAGCGCA
GCGAGTCAGTGAGCGAGGAAGCGGAAGAGCGCCCAATACGCAAACCGCCTCTCCCCGCGCGTTGGCCGAT
TCATTAATGCAGCTGGCACGACAGGTTTCCCGACTGGAAAGCGGGCAGTGAGCGCAACGCAATTAATGTG
AGTTAGCTCACTCATTAGGCACCCCAGGCTTTACACTTTATGCTTCCGGCTCGTATGTTGTGTGGAATTG
TGAGCGGATAACAATTTCACACAGGAAACAGCTATGACCATGATTACGCCAAGCGCGCAATTAACCCTCA
CTAAAGGGAACAAAAGCTGGAGCTGCAAGC
