>Addgene plasmid #145019 | TFORF3543 | depositor partial sequence | sequence record 287172 | Insert
ATCGATTGATCAACAAGTTTGTACAAAAAAGTTGGCATGACTTCAGAGTCGACGTCACCCCCAGTTGTGC
CCCCGCTCCACTCCCCCAAGTCCCCAGTCTGGCCCACCTTCCCCTTCCACAGGGAGGGCAGCAGGGTCTG
GGAGCGGGGTGGTGTCCCACCTCGGGACCTACCCAGCCCTCTGCCCACCAAGCGGACCAGGACCTATTCA
GCGACAGCCCGGGCCTCAGCTGGCCCCGTGTTCAAGGGCGTCTGTAAGCAGTTCTCACGCTCACAGGGCC
ATGGCTTCATCACCCCCGAGAACGGGTCCGAGGACATCTTCGTACATGTGTCTGACATCGAGGGGGAGTA
CGTGCCAGTGGAGGGCGACGAGGTGACCTACAAGATGTGCCCTATCCCTCCCAAGAACCAGAAGTTCCAG
GCCGTGGAGGTGGTGCTCACTCAGCTGGCCCCCCACACTCCCCACGAGACGTGGTCTGGCCAGGTCGTGG
GCTCCTACCCAACTTTCTTGTACAAAGTGGTTGATATCGGTAAGCCTATCCCTAACCCTCTCCTCGGTCT
CGATTCTACGTAGTAATGAACTAGTCCGTAACTTGAAAGTATTTCGATTTCTTGGCTTTATATATCTTGT
GGAAAGGACGACCCAATACTACGTTTTATTGCGAT
