>Addgene plasmid #145019 | TFORF3543 | depositor partial sequence | sequence record 287173 | Barcode
CCCAATACTACGTTTTATTGCGAT
