>Addgene plasmid #145019 | TFORF3543 | addgene partial sequence | sequence record 319846 | WPRE-R 5'-CATAGCGTAAAAGGAGCAACA-3'
ATTTTGTAATCCAGAGGTTGATTGTCGACTTAACGCGTATCGCAATAAAACGTAGTATTGGGTCGTCCTT
TCCACAAGATATATAAAGCCAAGAAATCGAAATACTTTCAAGTTACGGACTAGTTCATTACTACGTAGAA
TCGAGACCGAGGAGAGGGTTAGGGATAGGCTTACCGATATCAACCACTTTGTACAAGAAAGTTGGGTAGG
AGCCCACGACCTGGCCAGACCACGTCTCGTGGGGAGTGTGGGGGGCCAGCTGAGTGAGCACCACCTCCAC
GGCCTGGAACTTCTGGTTCTTGGGAGGGATAGGGCACATCTTGTAGGTCACCTCGTCGCCCTCCACTGGC
ACGTACTCCCCCTCGATGTCAGACACATGTACGAAGATGTCCTCGGACCCGTTCTCGGGGGTGATGAAGC
CATGGCCCTGTGAGCGTGAGAACTGCTTACAGACGCCCTTGAACACGGGGCCAGCTGAGGCCCGGGCTGT
CGCTGAATAGGTCCTGGTCCGCTTGGTGGGCAGAGGGCTGGGTAGGTCCCGAGGTGGGACACCACCCCGC
TCCCAGACCCTGCTGCCCTCCCTGTGGAAGGGGAAGGTGGGCCAGACTGGGGACTTGGGGGAGTGGAGCG
GGGGCACAACTGGGGGTGACGTCGACTCTGAAGTCATGCCAACTTTTTTGTACAAACTTGTTGATCAATC
GATGCTAGCCTCACGACACCTGAAATGGAAAGAAAAAAACTTTGAACCACTGTCTGAGGCTTGAGAATGA
ACC
